Addgene plasmid #39380: TAL2022
Depositing lab: Keith Joung. Depositing organization: Massachusetts General Hospital. Publication: FLASH assembly of TALENs for high-throughput genome editing. Reyon D, Tsai SQ, Khayter C, Foden JA, Sander JD, Joung JK. Nat Biotechnol. 2012 Apr 8. doi: 10.1038/nbt.2170. PubMed 22484455.
Backbone
  Vector backbone: JDS70
  Backbone manufacturer: Joung lab (Addgene Plasmid # 32285)
  Backbone size w/o insert (bp): 6447
  Vector type: Mammalian Expression ; T7
Growth in bacteria
  Bacterial resistance: Ampicillin, 100 μg/mL
  Growth temperature: 37°C
  Growth strain: XL1 Blue
  Copy number: High Copy
Gene/Insert
  Gene/Insert name: eGFP-TALEN-12-Left
  Species: H. sapiens (human)
  Insert size (bp): 1028
  Promoter: CMV
  Tag / fusion protein: 3X Flag (N terminal on backbone); WT FOKI (C terminal on backbone)
  Cloning method: Restriction Enzyme; 5′ cloning site BsmBI (destroyed during cloning); 3′ cloning site BsmBI (destroyed during cloning)
  Sequencing primers: 5′ CMV-F
Terms and licenses: Academic/Nonprofit Terms; Industry Terms: Not Available to Industry
Depositor comments: Target binding site: TCCGCCACAACA To reduce the chance of recombination in this plasmid, do not grow in liquid culture for more than 12-14 hours. It is strongly recommended that users perform a diagnostic digest to verify this plasmid prior to use. For example, a double digest of the plasmid with BamHI and KpnI should result in two bands at 1.7kb and 5.8kb
How to cite: TAL2022 was a gift from Keith Joung (Addgene plasmid # 39380 ; http://n2t.net/addgene:39380 ; RRID:Addgene_39380)
