[The description below was written by a language model from this plasmid's Addgene catalogue record.]
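Description:
TAL2022 is a mammalian expression plasmid encoding the left monomer of a TALE nuclease pair directed against eGFP (eGFP-TALEN-12-Left). It is built on the JDS70 TALEN expression backbone, about 6.4 kb without insert, into which a roughly 1 kb array of TALE repeats was cloned through BsmBI sites that were destroyed in the process. This is typical of type IIS assembly, in which the enzyme cuts outside its recognition site and leaves a seamless junction. The plasmid is maintained at high copy in E. coli under ampicillin selection. The record does not name the replication origin, and no feature table is available to confirm individual elements.

Expression is driven by the CMV promoter for strong transcription in mammalian cells. The vector type also lists T7, indicating that a T7 promoter is available, which would normally allow in vitro transcription of the coding sequence. The backbone supplies the flanking parts of the fusion protein: an N-terminal 3X FLAG tag for detection and a C-terminal wild-type FokI nuclease domain. The inserted repeat array provides the DNA-binding specificity for a 12-base target site given in the depositor comments. FokI cleaves only as a dimer, so this construct is meant to be used with a matching right-hand TALEN that binds the opposite strand nearby, and the pair then makes a double-strand break in the eGFP sequence.

The plasmid comes from work describing high-throughput FLASH assembly of TALENs for genome editing, where eGFP-targeted nucleases would suit reporter-disruption assays of nuclease activity. The depositor notes that the repetitive TALE array is prone to recombination and recommends verifying the plasmid by diagnostic digest. The species field lists human, although the target is the eGFP reporter gene.
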