>Addgene plasmid #39380 | TAL2022 | depositor partial sequence | sequence record 49682 | TAL2022 sequence 1028 bps
GAACCTGACCCCAGACCAGGTAGTCGCAATCGCGTCACATGACGGGGGAAAGCAAGCCCTGGAAACCGTG
CAAAGGTTGTTGCCGGTCCTTTGTCAAGACCACGGCCTTACACCGGAGCAAGTCGTGGCCATTGCATCCC
ACGACGGTGGCAAACAGGCTCTTGAGACGGTTCAGAGACTTCTCCCAGTTCTCTGTCAAGCCCACGGGCT
GACTCCCGATCAAGTTGTAGCGATTGCGAATAACAATGGAGGGAAACAAGCATTGGAGACTGTCCAACGG
CTCCTTCCCGTGTTGTGTCAAGCCCACGGTTTGACGCCTGCACAAGTGGTCGCCATCGCCAGCCATGATG
GCGGTAAGCAGGCGCTGGAAACAGTACAGCGCCTGCTGCCTGTACTGTGCCAGGATCATGGACTGACCCC
AGACCAGGTAGTCGCAATCGCGTCACATGACGGGGGAAAGCAAGCCCTGGAAACCGTGCAAAGGTTGTTG
CCGGTCCTTTGTCAAGACCACGGCCTTACACCGGAGCAAGTCGTGGCCATTGCAAGCAACATCGGTGGCA
AACAGGCTCTTGAGACGGTTCAGAGACTTCTCCCAGTTCTCTGTCAAGCCCACGGGCTGACTCCCGATCA
AGTTGTAGCGATTGCGTCGCATGACGGAGGGAAACAAGCATTGGAGACTGTCCAACGGCTCCTTCCCGTG
TTGTGTCAAGCCCACGGTTTGACGCCTGCACAAGTGGTCGCCATCGCCTCCAATATTGGCGGTAAGCAGG
CGCTGGAAACAGTACAGCGCCTGCTGCCTGTACTGTGCCAGGATCATGGACTGACCCCAGACCAGGTAGT
CGCAATCGCGTCGAACATTGGGGGAAAGCAAGCCCTGGAAACCGTGCAAAGGTTGTTGCCGGTCCTTTGT
CAAGACCACGGCCTTACACCGGAGCAAGTCGTGGCCATTGCATCCCACGACGGTGGCAAACAGGCTCTTG
AGACGGTTCAGAGACTTCTCCCAGTTCTCTGTCAAGCCCACGGGCTGA
