>Addgene plasmid #39380 | TAL2022 | addgene partial sequence | sequence record 52643 | JDS-TALEN-F 5'-TAGGGGTCGGTAAACAGTGG-3'
TGTGGCGGGTGAGCTTAGGGGGCCTCCGCTCCAGCTCGACACCGGGCAGCTGCTGAAGATCGCGAAGAGA
GGGGGAGTAACAGCGGTAGAGGCAGTGCACGCCTGGCGCAATGCGCTCACCGGGGCCCCCTTGAACCTGA
CCCCAGACCAGGTAGTCGCAATCGCGTCACATGACGGGGGAAAGCAAGCCCTGGAAACCGTGCAAAGGTT
GTTGCCGGTCCTTTGTCAAGACCACGGCCTTACACCGGAGCAAGTCGTGGCCATTGCATCCCACGACGGT
GGCAAACAGGCTCTTGAGACGGTTCAGAGACTTCTCCCAGTTCTCTGTCAAGCCCACGGGCTGACTCCCG
ATCAAGTTGTAGCGATTGCGAATAACAATGGAGGGAAACAAGCATTGGAGACTGTCCAACGGCTCCTTCC
CGTGTTGTGTCAAGCCCACGGTTTGACGCCTGCACAAGTGGTCGCCATCGCCAGCCATGATGGCGGTAAG
CAGGCGCTGGAAACAGTACAGCGCCTGCTGCCTGTACTGTGCCAGGATCATGGACTGACCCCAGACCAGG
TAGTCGCAATCGCGTCACATGACGGGGGAAAGCAAGCCCTGGAAACCGTGCAAAGGTTGTTGCCGGTCCT
TTGTCAAGACCACGGCCTTACACCGGAGCAAGTCGTGGCCATTGCAAGCAACATCGGTGGCAAACAGGCT
CTTGAGACGGTTCAGAGACTTCTCCCAGTTCTCTGTCAAGCCCACGGGCTGACTCCCGATCAAGTTGTAG
CGATTGCGTCGCATGACGGAGGGAAACAAGCATTGGAGACTGTCCAACGGCTCCTTCCCGTGTTGTGTCA
AGCCCACGGTTTGACGCCTGCACAAGTGGTCGCCATCGCCTCCAATATTGGCGGTAAGCAGGCGCTGG
